>Addgene plasmid #226136 | pAM303 | addgene full sequence | sequence record 446633 | Addgene NGS Result
TCTTCCCTTCCTTTCTCGCCACGTTC
[91 nt withheld, positions 27-117]
A
[49 nt withheld, positions 119-167]
CCTTTGACGTTGGAGTCCACGTTCTTT
[37 nt withheld, positions 195-231]
ACCCTATCTCGGTCTATTCTTTTGATTTATAAGGGATTTTGCCGATTTCGGCCTATTGGTTAAAAAATGA
GCTGATTTAACAAAAATTTAACGCGAATTTTAACAAAATATTAACGCTTACAATTTAGGTGGCACTTTTC
GGGGAAATGTGCGCGGAACCCCTATTTGTTTATTTTTCTAAATACATTCAAATATGTATCCGCTCATGAA
TTAATTCTTAGAAAAACTCATCGAGCATCAAATGAAACTGCAATTTATTCATATCAGGATTATCAATACC
ATATTTTTGAAAAAGCCGTTTCTGTAATGAAGGAGAAAACTCACCGAGGCAGTTCCATAGGATGGCAAGA
TCCTGGTATCGGTCTGCGATTCCGACTCGTCCAACATCAATACAACCTATTAATTTCCCCTCGTCAAAAA
TAAGGTTATCAAGTGAGAAATCACCATGAGTGACGACTGAATCCGGTGAGAATGGCAAAAGTTTATGCAT
TTCTTTCCAGACTTGTTCAACAGGCCAGCCATTACGCTCGTCATCAAAATCACTCGCATCAACCAAACCG
TTATTCATTCGTGATTGCGCCTGAGCGAGACGAAATACGCGATCGCTGTTAAAAGGACAATTACAAACAG
GAATCGAATGCAACCGGCGCAGGAACACTGCCAGCGCATCAACAATATTTTCACCTGAATCAGGATATTC
TTCTAATACCTGGAATGCTGTTTTCCCGGGGATCGCAGTGGTGAGTAACCATGCATCATCAGGAGTACGG
ATAAAATGCTTGATGGTCGGAAGAGGCATAAATTCCGTCAGCCAGTTTAGTCTGACCATCTCATCTGTAA
CATCATTGGCAACGCTACCTTTGCCATGTTTCAGAAACAACTCTGGCGCATCGGGCTTCCCATACAATCG
ATAGATTGTCGCACCTGATTGCCCGACATTATCGCGAGCCCATTTATACCCATATAAATCAGCATCCATG
TTGGAATTTAATCGCGGCCTAGAGCAAGACGTTTCCCGTTGAATATGGCTCATAACACCCCTTGTATTAC
TGTTTATGTAAGCAGACAGTTTTATTGTTCATGACCAAAATCCCTTAACGTGAGTTTTCGTTCCACTGAG
CGTCAGACCCCGTAGAAAAGATCAAAGGATCTTCTTGAGATCCTTTTTTTCTGCGCGTAATCTGCTGCTT
GCAAACAAAAAAACCACCGCTACCAGCGGTGGTTTGTTTGCCGGATCAAGAGCTACCAACTCTTTTTCCG
AAGGTAACTGGCTTCAGCAGAGCGCAGATACCAAATACTGTCCTTCTAGTGTAGCCGTAGTTAGGCCACC
ACTTCAAGAACTCTGTAGCACCGCCTACATACCTCGCTCTGCTAATCCTGTTACCAGTGGCTGCTGCCAG
TGGCGATAAGTCGTGTCTTACCGGGTTGGACTCAAGACGATAGTTACCGGATAAGGCGCAGCGGTCGGGC
TGAACGGGGGGTTCGTGCACACAGCCCAGCTTGGAGCGAACGACCTACACCGAACTGAGATACCTACAGC
GTGAGCTATGAGAAAGCGCCACGCTTCCCGAAGGGAGAAAGGCGGACAGGTATCCGGTAAGCGGCAGGGT
CGGAACAGGAGAGCGCACGAGGGAGCTTCCAGGGGGAAACGCCTGGTATCTTTATAGTCCTGTCGGGTTT
CGCCACCTCTGACTTGAGCGTCGATTTTTGTGATGCTCGTCAGGGGGGCGGAGCCTATGGAAAAACGCCA
GCAACGCGGCCTTTTTACGGTTCCTGGCCTTTTGCTGGCCTTTTGCTCACATGTTCTTTCCTGCGTTATC
CCCTGATTCTGTGGATAACCGTATTACCGCCTTTGAGTGAGCTGATACCGCTCGCCGCAGCCGAACGACC
GAGCGCAGCGAGTCAGTGAGCGAGGAAGCGGAAGAGCGCCTGATGCGGTATTTTCTCCTTACGCATCTGT
GCGGTATTTCACACCGCAATGGTGCACTCTCAGTACAATCTGCTCTGATGCCGCATAGTTAAGCCAGTAT
ACACTCCGCTATCGCTACGTGACTGGGTCATGGCTGCGCCCCGACACCCGCCAACACCCGCTGACGCGCC
CTGACGGGCTTGTCTGCTCCCGGCATCCGCTTACAGACAAGCTGTGACCGTCTCCGGGAGCTGCATGTGT
CAGAGGTTTTCACCGTCATCACCGAAACGCGCGAGGCAGCTGCGGTAAAGCTCATCAGCGTGGTCGTGAA
GCGATTCACAGATGTCTGCCTGTTCATCCGCGTCCAGCTCGTTGAGTTTCTCCAGAAGCGTTAATGTCTG
GCTTCTGATAAAGCGGGCCATGTTAAGGGCGGTTTTTTCCTGTTTGGTCACTGATGCCTCCGTGTAAGGG
GGATTTCTGTTCATGGGGGTAATGATACCGATGAAACGAGAGAGGATGCTCACGATACGGGTTACTGATG
ATGAACATGCCCGGTTACTGGAACGTTGTGAGGGTAAACAACTGGCGGTATGGATGCGGCGGGACCAGAG
AAAAATCACTCAGGGTCAATGCCAGCGCTTCGTTAATACAGATGTAGGTGTTCCACAGGGTAGCCAGCAG
CATCCTGCGATGCAGATCCGGAACATAATGGTGCAGGGCGCTGACTTCCGCGTTTCCAGACTTTACGAAA
CACGGAAACCGAAGACCATTCATGTTGTTGCTCAGGTCGCAGACGTTTTGCAGCAGCAGTCGCTTCACGT
TCGCTCGCGTATCGGTGATTCATTCTGCTAACCAGTAAGGCAACCCCGCCAGCCTAGCCGGGTCCTCAAC
GACAGGAGCACGATCATGCGCACCCGTGGGGCCGCCATGCCGGCGATAATGGCCTGCTTCTCGCCGAAAC
GTTTGGTGGCGGGACCAGTGACGAAGGCTTGAGCGAGGGCGTGCAAGATTCCGAATACCGCAAGCGACAG
GCCGATCATCGTCGCGCTCCAGCGAAAGCGGTCCTCGCCGAAAATGACCCAGAGCGCTGCCGGCACCTGT
CCTACGAGTTGCATGATAAAGAAGACAGTCATAAGTGCGGCGACGATAGTCATGCCCCGCGCCCACCGGA
AGGAGCTGACTGGGTTGAAGGCTCTCAAGGGCATCGGTCGAGATCCCGGTGCCTAATGAGTGAGCTAACT
TACATTAATTGCGTTGCGCTCACTGCCCGCTTTCCAGTCGGGAAACCTGTCGTGCCAGCTGCATTAATGA
ATCGGCCAACGCGCGGGGAGAGGCGGTTTGCGTATTGGGCGCCAGGGTGGTTTTTCTTTTCACCAGTGAG
ACGGGCAACAGCTGATTGCCCTTCACCGCCTGGCCCTGAGAGAGTTGCAGCAAGCGGTCCACGCTGGTTT
GCCCCAGCAGGCGAAAATCCTGTTTGATGGTGGTTAACGGCGGGATATAACATGAGCTGTCTTCGGTATC
GTCGTATCCCACTACCGAGATATCCGCACCAACGCGCAGCCCGGACTCGGTAATGGCGCGCATTGCGCCC
AGCGCCATCTGATCGTTGGCAACCAGCATCGCAGTGGGAACGATGCCCTCATTCAGCATTTGCATGGTTT
GTTGAAAACCGGACATGGCACTCCAGTCGCCTTCCCGTTCCGCTATCGGCTGAATTTGATTGCGAGTGAG
ATATTTATGCCAGCCAGCCAGACGCAGACGCGCCGAGACAGAACTTAATGGGCCCGCTAACAGCGCGATT
TGCTGGTGACCCAATGCGACCAGATGCTCCACGCCCAGTCGCGTACCGTCTTCATGGGAGAAAATAATAC
TGTTGATGGGTGTCTGGTCAGAGACATCAAGAAATAACGCCGGAACATTAGTGCAGGCAGCTTCCACAGC
AATGGCATCCTGGTCATCCAGCGGATAGTTAATGATCAGCCCACTGACGCGTTGCGCGAGAAGATTGTGC
ACCGCCGCTTTACAGGCTTCGACGCCGCTTCGTTCTACCATCGACACCACCACGCTGGCACCCAGTTGAT
CGGCGCGAGATTTAATCGCCGCGACAATTTGCGACGGCGCGTGCAGGGCCAGACTGGAGGTGGCAACGCC
AATCAGCAACGACTGTTTGCCCGCCAGTTGTTGTGCCACGCGGTTGGGAATGTAATTCAGCTCCGCCATC
GCCGCTTCCACTTTTTCCCGCGTTTTCGCAGAAACGTGGCTGGCCTGGTTCACCACGCGGGAAACGGTCT
GATAAGAGACACCGGCATACTCTGCGACATCGTATAACGTTACTGGTTTCACATTCACCACCCTGAATTG
ACTCTCTTCCGGGCGCTATCATGCCATACCGCGAAAGGTTTTGCGCCATTCGATGGTGTCCGGGATCTCG
ACGCTCTCCCTTATGCGACTCCTGCATTAGGAAGCAGCCCAGTAGTAGGTTGAGGCCGTTGAGCACCGCC
GCCGCAAGGAATGGTGCATGCAAGGAGATGGCGCCCAACAGTCCCCCGGCCACGGGGCCTGCCACCATAC
CCACGCCGAAACAAGCGCTCATGAGCCCGAAGTGGCGAGCCCGATCTTCCCCATCGGTGATGTCGGCGAT
ATAGGCGCCAGCAACCGCACCTGTGGCGCCGGTGATGCCGGCCACGATGCGTCCGGCGTAGAGGATCGAG
ATCTCGATCCCGCGAAATTAATACGACTCACTATAGGGGAATTGTGAGCGGATAACAATTCCCCTCTGAA
TAATTTTGTTTAACTTTAAGAAGGAGATATACCCATATGCACCATCATCACCATCACGGTGGTATGCAGA
TTTTCGTCAAGACTTTGACCGGTAAAACCATAACATTGGAAGTTGAATCTTCCGATACCATCGACAACGT
TAAGTCGAAAATTCAAGACAAGGAAGGTATCCCTCCAGATCAACAAAGATTGATCTTTGCCGGTCGGCAG
CTAGAAGACGGTAGAACGCTGTCTGATTACAACATTCAGAAGGAGTCCACCTTACATCTTGTGCTAAGGC
TAAGAGGTGGTTAATGATGAGGATCCGAATTCGAGCTCCGTCGACAAGCTTGCGGCCGCACTCGAGCACC
ACCACCACCACCACTGAGATCCGGCTGCTAACAAAGCCCGAAAGGAAGCTGAGTTGGCTGCTGCCACCGC
TGAGCAATAACTAGCATAACCCCTTGGGGCCTCTAAACGGGTCTTGAGGGGTTTTTTGCTGAAAGGAGGA
ACTATATCCGGATTGGCGAATGGG
[99 nt withheld, positions 5436-5534]
Features (pLannotate 1.2.2; 19 found; start..end, strand, type, name):
    383..440     +  promoter       AmpR promoter (fragment): bla
    449..1264    -  CDS            KanR: aminoglycoside phosphotransferase; aph(3')-Ia; confers resistance to kanamycin in bacteria or G418 (Geneticin®) in eukaryotes
   1386..1974    +  rep_origin     ori: high-copy-number ColE1/pMB1/pBR322/pUC origin of replication
   2160..2299    -  misc_feature   bom: basis of mobility region from pBR322
   2401..2592    -  CDS            rop: Rop protein, which maintains plasmids at low copy number; rop
   2609..2989    +  CDS            YPB1_ECOLX: Protein predicted: Swiss-Prot protein existence level 4. From Escherichia coli.
   3061..3352    -  CDS            TcR (fragment): tetracycline efflux protein; tet; confers resistance to tetracycline
   3367..3388    -  protein_bind   CAP binding site: CAP binding activates transcription in the presence of cAMP. E. coli catabolite activator protein
   3401..4483    -  CDS            lacI: lac repressor; lacI; The lac repressor binds to the lac operator to inhibit transcription in E. coli. This inhibition can be relieved by adding lactose or isopropyl-β-D-thiogalactopyranoside (IPTG).
   4484..4561    -  promoter       lacI promoter: lacI
   4569..4848    -  CDS            TcR (fragment): tetracycline efflux protein; tet; confers resistance to tetracycline
   4870..4888    +  promoter       T7 promoter: promoter for bacteriophage T7 RNA polymerase
   4889..4913    +  protein_bind   lac operator: The lac repressor binds to the lac operator to inhibit transcription in E. coli. This inhibition can be relieved by adding lactose or isopropyl-β-D-thiogalactopyranoside (IPTG). lac repressor encoded by lacI
   4926..4948    +  RBS            RBS: efficient ribosome binding site from bacteriophage T7 gene 10 (Olins and Rangwala, 1989)
   4985..5212    +  CDS            ubiquitin: Saccharomyces cerevisiae ubiquitin
   5268..5285    +  CDS            9xHis (fragment): 9xHis affinity tag
   5295..5344    +  CDS            SET1 (fragment): solubility-enhancement tag derived from T7 phage gene 10B
   5352..5399    +  terminator     T7 terminator: transcription terminator for bacteriophage T7 RNA polymerase
   5436..330     +  rep_origin     f1 ori (across the origin) (sequence partly withheld): f1 bacteriophage origin of replication; arrow indicates direction of (+) strand synthesis
