[The description below was written by a language model from this plasmid's Addgene catalogue record and pLannotate feature annotations shown in this document.]
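Description:
pAM303 is a bacterial expression plasmid for producing His6-GG-UbK48R, a ubiquitin variant carrying an N-terminal hexahistidine tag followed by a Gly-Gly spacer and the K48R substitution. The catalogue lists the backbone as pET DUET, although the annotated 5.5 kb sequence shows only a single T7 expression cassette rather than the two typical of Duet vectors. It is maintained in E. coli through a ColE1/pMB1-type origin accompanied by the bom region and the rop gene, and is selected with kanamycin via the aph(3')-Ia aminoglycoside phosphotransferase gene. An f1 origin, remnants of the tetracycline resistance gene and a fragment of the bla promoter are also present as backbone carry-over. The catalogue describes the plasmid as high copy, while the annotated rop gene is normally associated with reduced copy number.

Expression is driven by a T7 promoter with an adjacent lac operator and the strong phage T7 gene 10 ribosome binding site, and a plasmid-borne lacI gene supplies repressor, so transcription depends on T7 RNA polymerase in the host and is inducible with IPTG. The coding region is annotated as Saccharomyces cerevisiae ubiquitin (the catalogue lists species only as "Other"). The short gap between the RBS and the ubiquitin annotation is consistent with the N-terminal tag, which is not itself annotated. A His-tag fragment and a short T7 gene 10-derived fragment lie downstream of ubiquitin before the T7 terminator; these look like vector remnants, and the record does not indicate whether they are translated. Replacing lysine 48 with arginine removes that site of chain linkage, making the protein useful for assembling defined polyubiquitin chains, in line with the associated study of linkage-specific chain recognition by the Cdc48 ATPase and its Ufd1 cofactor.
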