Addgene plasmid #226136: pAM303
Purpose: Expression of His6-GG-UbK48R
Depositing lab: Andreas Martin. Depositing organization: University of California, Berkeley. Publication: The Ufd1 cofactor determines the linkage specificity of polyubiquitin chain engagement by the AAA+ ATPase Cdc48. Williams C, Dong KC, Arkinson C, Martin A. Mol Cell. 2023 Mar 2;83(5):759-769.e7. doi: 10.1016/j.molcel.2023.01.016. Epub 2023 Feb 2. PubMed 36736315.
Backbone
  Vector backbone: pET DUET
  Vector type: Bacterial Expression
Growth in bacteria
  Bacterial resistance: Kanamycin, 50 μg/mL
  Growth temperature: 37°C
  Growth strain: DH5alpha
  Copy number: High Copy
Gene/Insert
  Gene/Insert name: His6-GG-UbK48R
  Species: Other
  Mutation: K48R
  Cloning method: Unknown
  Sequencing primers: 5′ Unknown
Terms and licenses: Academic/Nonprofit Terms; Industry Terms: Not Available to Industry
How to cite: pAM303 was a gift from Andreas Martin (Addgene plasmid # 226136 ; http://n2t.net/addgene:226136 ; RRID:Addgene_226136)
